Addgene plasmid #211851: pUPD2-HR1b-C (B3-B4)
Purpose: CDS for HR1b degron sequence in domestication vector
Depositing lab: Marcela Rojas-Pierce. Depositing organization: North Carolina State University. Publication: Rapid depletion of target proteins in plants by an inducible protein degradation system. Huang L, Rojas-Pierce M. Plant Cell. 2024 Mar 6:koae072. doi: 10.1093/plcell/koae072. PubMed 38446628.
Backbone
  Vector backbone: pUPD2
  Backbone manufacturer: Diego Orzaez Lab
  Backbone size w/o insert (bp): 2105
  Vector type: Synthetic Biology
Growth in bacteria
  Bacterial resistance: Chloramphenicol, 25 μg/mL
  Growth temperature: 37°C
  Growth strain: DH5alpha
  Copy number: High Copy
Gene/Insert
  Gene/Insert name: HR1b
  Species: Synthetic
  Cloning method: Restriction Enzyme; 5′ cloning site BsmBI (destroyed during cloning); 3′ cloning site BsmBI (destroyed during cloning)
Terms and licenses: Academic/Nonprofit Terms; Industry Terms: Not Available to Industry
Depositor comments: Rojas-Pierce Lab plasmid pMRP0729
How to cite: pUPD2-HR1b-C (B3-B4) was a gift from Marcela Rojas-Pierce (Addgene plasmid # 211851 ; http://n2t.net/addgene:211851 ; RRID:Addgene_211851)
