[The description below was written by a language model from this plasmid's Addgene catalogue record and pLannotate feature annotations shown in this document.]
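Description:
pUPD2-HR1b-C (B3-B4) is a small (about 2.3 kb) GoldenBraid-style part "domestication" plasmid built on the pUPD2 entry vector, a synthetic-biology backbone used to store standardised DNA parts for later modular assembly. It is maintained in E. coli through a high-copy ColE1/pUC-type origin and selected with chloramphenicol, resistance being provided by a cat gene driven by its native cat promoter and followed by the lambda t0 terminator. Additional bacterial terminators (a his operon terminator and a putative terminator) together with BioBrick prefix and suffix sequences flank the cloning position, insulating the stored part from read-through transcription in the backbone.

The payload is a short synthetic coding sequence, HR1b, described as a degron. The feature annotation matches it to a fragment of human PKN1, a PKC-related serine/threonine kinase, consistent with the name referring to the HR1b domain of that protein. The part was inserted via BsmBI sites that were destroyed during cloning, as is usual for Type IIS domestication. The "B3-B4" designation and the "-C" suffix indicate the standard grammar position the part occupies, apparently a coding-sequence slot intended for fusion with a neighbouring protein part, though the record does not spell out the exact orientation of the fusion. There is no promoter or plant terminator attached to the insert, so the plasmid is not an expression construct in itself. It serves as a building block for assembling transcriptional units in which a target protein is tagged with the HR1b degron, in the context of an inducible system for rapid protein depletion in plants.
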