Features (pLannotate 1.2.2; 9 found; start..end, strand, type, name):
     25..258     +  CDS            PKN1 (fragment) (sequence partly withheld): PKN1_HUMAN - Also known as PAK1, PKN, PRK1, PRKCL1. Experimental evidence at protein level: Swiss-Prot protein existence level 1. PKC-related serine/threonine-protein kinase involved in various processes such as regulation of the intermediate filaments of the actin cytoskeleton, cell migration, tumor cell invasion and transcription regulation. Part of a signaling cascade that begins with the activation of the adrenergic receptor ADRA1B and leads to the activation of MAPK14. Regulates the cytoskeletal network by phosphorylating proteins such as VIM and neurofilament proteins NEFH, NEFL and NEFM
    282..301     +  misc_feature   BioBrick suffix: universal suffix for all parts
    302..359     +  terminator     his operon terminator: This putative transcriptin terminator from the E. coli his operon has a 2-bp deletion introduced during synthesis. Its efficiency has not been determined.
    554..1142    -  rep_origin     ori: high-copy-number ColE1/pMB1/pBR322/pUC origin of replication
   1325..1419    -  terminator     lambda t0 terminator: transcription terminator from phage lambda
   1443..2099    -  CDS            cat: CAT_ECOLX - Experimental evidence at protein level: Swiss-Prot protein existence level 1. This enzyme is an effector of chloramphenicol resistance in bacteria. From Escherichia coli. This protein is used as a marker in many commonly used cloning vectors, such as pACYC184.
   2100..2197    -  promoter       cat promoter: promoter of the E. coli cat gene encoding chloramphenicol acetyltransferase
   2283..2326    -  terminator     bacterial terminator: putative bacterial transcription terminator
   2329..5       +  misc_feature   BioBrick prefix (across the origin): BioBrick prefix for parts that do not start with "ATG"
>Addgene plasmid #211851 | pUPD2-HR1b-C (B3-B4) | addgene full sequence | sequence record 426286 | Addgene NGS Result
TAGAGCGATGAGTGGTCTCGAATG
[204 nt withheld, positions 25-228]
GCTGGTCAACTTGAAAATCAAGCTGCTCCTGGTTCGTGAGACCACTCATCGCGACTAGTAGCGGCCGCTG
CAGTCCGGCAAAAAAGGGCAAGGTGTCACCACCCTGCCCTTTTTCTTTAAAACCGAAAAGATTACTTCGC
GTTATGCAGGCTTCCTCGCTCACTGACTCGCTGCGCTCGGTCGTTCGGCTGCGGCGAGCGGTATCAGCTC
ACTCAAAGGCGGTAATACGGTTATCCACAGAATCAGGGGATAACGCAGGAAAGAACATGTGAGCAAAAGG
CCAGCAAAAGGCCAGGAACCGTAAAAAGGCCGCGTTGCTGGCGTTTTTCCACAGGCTCCGCCCCCCTGAC
GAGCATCACAAAAATCGACGCTCAAGTCAGAGGTGGCGAAACCCGACAGGACTATAAAGATACCAGGCGT
TTCCCCCTGGAAGCTCCCTCGTGCGCTCTCCTGTTCCGACCCTGCCGCTTACCGGATACCTGTCCGCCTT
TCTCCCTTCGGGAAGCGTGGCGCTTTCTCATAGCTCACGCTGTAGGTATCTCAGTTCGGTGTAGGTCGTT
CGCTCCAAGCTGGGCTGTGTGCACGAACCCCCCGTTCAGCCCGACCGCTGCGCCTTATCCGGTAACTATC
GTCTTGAGTCCAACCCGGTAAGACACGACTTATCGCCACTGGCAGCAGCCACTGGTAACAGGATTAGCAG
AGCGAGGTATGTAGGCGGTGCTACAGAGTTCTTGAAGTGGTGGCCTAACTACGGCTACACTAGAAGAACA
GTATTTGGTATCTGCGCTCTGCTGAAGCCAGTTACCTTCGGAAAAAGAGTTGGTAGCTCTTGATCCGGCA
AACAAACCACCGCTGGTAGCGGTGGTTTTTTTGTTTGCAAGCAGCAGATTACGCGCAGAAAAAAAGGATC
TCAAGAAGATCCTTTGATCTTTTCTACGGGGTCTGACGCTCAGTGGAACGAAAACTCACGTTAAGGGATT
TTGGTCATGAGATTATCAAAAAGGATCTTCACCTAGATCCTTTTAAATTAAAAATGAAGTTTTAAATCAA
TCTAAAGTATATATGAGTAAACTTGGTCTGACAGCTCGAGGCTTGGATTCTCACCAATAAAAAACGCCCG
GCGGCAACCGAGCGTTCTGAACAAATCCAGATGGAGTTCTGAGGTCATTACTGGATCTATCAACAGGAGT
CCAAGCGAGCTCGATATCAAATTACGCCCCGCCCTGCCACTCGTCGCAGTACTGTTGTAATTCATTAAGC
ATTCTGCCGACATGGAAGCCATCACAAACGGCATGATGAACCTGAATCGCCAGCGGCATCAGCACCTTGT
CGCCTTGCGTATAATATTTGCCCATGGTGAAAACGGGGGCGAAGAAGTTGTCCATATTGGCCACGTTTAA
ATCAAAACTGGTGAAACTCACCCAGGGATTGGCTGATACGAAAAACATATTCTCAATAAACCCTTTAGGG
AAATAGGCCAGGTTTTCACCGTAACACGCCACATCTTGCGAATATATGTGTAGAAACTGCCGGAAATCGT
CGTGGTATTCACTCCAGAGTGATGAAAACGTTTCAGTTTGCTCATGGAAAACGGTGTAACAAGGGTGAAC
ACTATCCCATATCACCAGCTCACCGTCTTTCATTGCCATACGAAATTCCGGATGAGCATTCATCAGGCGG
GCAAGAATGTGAATAAAGGCCGGATAAAACTTGTGCTTATTTTTCTTTACGGTCTTTAAAAAGGCCGTAA
TATCCAGCTGAACGGTCTGGTTATAGGTACATTGAGCAACTGACTGAAATGCCTCAAAATGTTCTTTACG
ATGCCATTGGGATATATCAACGGTGGTATATCCAGTGATTTTTTTCTCCATTTTAGCTTCCTTAGCTCCT
GAAAATCTCGATAACTCAAAAAATACGCCCGGTAGTGATCTTATTTCATTATGGTGAAAGTTGGAACCTC
TTACGTGCCCGATCAACTCGAGTGCCACCTGACGTCTAAGAAACCATTATTATCATGACATTAACCTATA
AAAATAGGCGTATCACGAGGCAGAATTTCAGATAAAAAAAATCCTTAGCTTTCGCTAAGGATGATTTCTG
GAATTCGCGGCCGCTTC
